Addgene plasmid #78966: PP246
Purpose: Promoter: GAP6, minimal Promoter: AOX1. Figure 4. Expresses GFP.
Depositing lab: Timothy Lu. Depositing organization: Massachusetts Institute of Technology. Publication: Synthetic biology and microbioreactor platforms for programmable production of biologics at the point-of-care. Perez-Pinera P, Han N, Cleto S, Cao J, Purcell O, Shah KA, Lee K, Ram R, Lu TK. Nat Commun. 2016 Jul 29;7:12211. doi: 10.1038/ncomms12211. PubMed 27470089.
Backbone
  Vector backbone: pPICZ A
  Vector type: Yeast Expression
  Selectable markers: Zeocin
Growth in bacteria
  Bacterial resistance: Bleocin (Zeocin), 50 μg/mL
  Growth temperature: 37°C
  Growth strain: DH5alpha
  Copy number: Unknown
Gene/Insert
  Gene/Insert name: GFP
Terms and licenses: Academic/Nonprofit Terms; Industry Terms: Not Available to Industry
How to cite: PP246 was a gift from Timothy Lu (Addgene plasmid # 78966 ; http://n2t.net/addgene:78966 ; RRID:Addgene_78966)
