[The description below was written by a language model from this plasmid's Addgene catalogue record and pLannotate feature annotations shown in this document.]
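Description:
PP246 is a 6,652 bp yeast expression plasmid built on the pPICZ A backbone, a vector family designed for Pichia pastoris. It replicates in E. coli through a high-copy ColE1/pUC-type origin and carries a single dual-host selection cassette. In this cassette the Sh ble gene (BleoR) is preceded by the yeast TEF1 promoter and the bacterial EM7 promoter and followed by the CYC1 terminator, so Zeocin can be used for selection in both bacteria and yeast. No yeast replication origin is annotated, which is consistent with the integrative design usual for pPICZ vectors.

The payload appears to consist of two transcription units. In the first, a modified P. pastoris GAP promoter (the "GAP6" variant named in the record, interrupted in the annotation by a tet operator-like element) lies upstream of an open reading frame that ends in the ERT2 mutant estrogen receptor ligand-binding domain fused to the VP64 activation domain, followed by an AOX1 terminator. The region between the promoter and ERT2 is unannotated. It would be the expected position for a DNA-binding domain, but the record does not identify one. In the second unit, a short AOX1 promoter fragment, described by the depositor as a minimal AOX1 promoter, drives EGFP. A His-tag-like segment follows, and the unit ends with a second AOX1 terminator. The sequence just upstream of the minimal promoter has only small, probably spurious matches (CUP1, CyPet, CMV fragments) and may contain activator binding sites.

This layout suggests a hormone-responsive synthetic transcription factor that controls a GFP reporter. The plasmid was used to characterise promoter and minimal-promoter combinations for programmable, inducible protein production in yeast.
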