Features (pLannotate 1.2.2; 22 found; start..end, strand, type, name):
     19..607     -  rep_origin     ori: high-copy-number ColE1/pMB1/pBR322/pUC origin of replication
    702..788     -  CDS            groL1 (fragment): CH601_MYCA1 - Also known as groEL1 From Mycobacterium avium (strain 104).
   1501..1939    +  promoter       GAP promoter (fragment): promoter for Pichia pastoris glyceraldehyde-3-phosphate dehydrogenase
   1939..1957    +  protein_bind   tet operator: tetO; bacterial operator O2 for the tetR and tetA genes tetracycline repressor TetR
   1960..1979    +  promoter       PLtetO-1 promoter (fragment): modified phage lambda PL promoter with tet operator sites (Lutz and Bujard, 1997)
   1979..2017    +  promoter       GAP promoter (fragment): promoter for Pichia pastoris glyceraldehyde-3-phosphate dehydrogenase
   2374..2391    -  misc_feature   MCS (fragment): pUC18/19 multiple cloning site
   2396..3278    +  CDS            ERT2 (fragment): mutated ligand-binding domain of the human estrogen receptor (Feil et al., 1997)
   3287..3436    +  CDS            VP64: tetrameric repeat of the minimal activation domain of herpes simplex virus VP16 (Beerli et al., 1998)
   3511..3757    +  terminator     AOX1 terminator: Pichia pastoris AOX1; transcription terminator for AOX1
   3764..3782    +  promoter       CUP1 promoter (fragment): S. cerevisiae CUP1; inducible metallothionein promoter, regulated by Cu2+
   3851..3876    +  CDS            CyPet (fragment): cyan fluorescent protein optimized for FRET with YPet (Nguyen and Daugherty, 2005)
   3971..3993    -  promoter       CMV promoter (fragment): human cytomegalovirus (CMV) immediate early promoter
   4053..4073    -  enhancer       CMV enhancer (fragment): human cytomegalovirus immediate early enhancer; contains an 18-bp deletion relative to the standard CMV enhancer
   4147..4328    +  promoter       AOX1 promoter (fragment): Pichia pastoris AOX1; inducible promoter, regulated by methanol
   4336..5052    +  CDS            EGFP: EGFP is a basic (constitutively fluorescent) green fluorescent protein published in 1996, derived from Aequorea victoria. It is reported to be a rapidly-maturing weak dimer with moderate acid sensitivity.
   5122..5139    +  CDS            capTEV™ (fragment): composite tag for in vivo biotinylation, TEV protease cleavage, and 6xHis tagging
   5163..5409    +  terminator     AOX1 terminator: Pichia pastoris AOX1; transcription terminator for AOX1
   5424..5835    +  promoter       TEF1 promoter: S. cerevisiae TEF1; promoter for EF-1α
   5843..5890    +  promoter       EM7 promoter: synthetic bacterial promoter&nbsp
   5909..6283    +  CDS            BleoR: antibiotic-binding protein; Sh ble from Streptoalloteichus hindustanus; confers resistance to bleomycin, phleomycin, and Zeocin™
   6349..6596    +  terminator     CYC1 terminator: S. cerevisiae CYC1; transcription terminator for CYC1
>Addgene plasmid #78966 | PP246 | depositor full sequence | sequence record 147711 | PP246 sequence 6652 bps
GGCCGCGTTGCTGGCGTTTTTCCATAGGCTCCGCCCCCCTGACGAGCATCACAAAAATCGACGCTCAAGT
CAGAGGTGGCGAAACCCGACAGGACTATAAAGATACCAGGCGTTTCCCCCTGGAAGCTCCCTCGTGCGCT
CTCCTGTTCCGACCCTGCCGCTTACCGGATACCTGTCCGCCTTTCTCCCTTCGGGAAGCGTGGCGCTTTC
TCAATGCTCACGCTGTAGGTATCTCAGTTCGGTGTAGGTCGTTCGCTCCAAGCTGGGCTGTGTGCACGAA
CCCCCCGTTCAGCCCGACCGCTGCGCCTTATCCGGTAACTATCGTCTTGAGTCCAACCCGGTAAGACACG
ACTTATCGCCACTGGCAGCAGCCACTGGTAACAGGATTAGCAGAGCGAGGTATGTAGGCGGTGCTACAGA
GTTCTTGAAGTGGTGGCCTAACTACGGCTACACTAGAAGGACAGTATTTGGTATCTGCGCTCTGCTGAAG
CCAGTTACCTTCGGAAAAAGAGTTGGTAGCTCTTGATCCGGCAAACAAACCACCGCTGGTAGCGGTGGTT
TTTTTGTTTGCAAGCAGCAGATTACGCGCAGAAAAAAAGGATCTCAAGAAGATCCTTTGATCTTTTCTAC
GGGGTCTGACGCTCAGTGGAACGAAAACTCACGTTAAGGGATTTTGGTCATGAGATCAGATCTGAGCTCG
TTTGGCCGTGGCCGTGCTCGTCCTCGTCGGCCGGCTTGTCGACGACGGCGGTCTCCGTCGTCAGGATCAT
CCGGGCCACAAGCTTGCTGACAGAAGCCTCAAGAAAAAAAAAATTCTTCTTCGACTATGCTGGAGGCAGA
GATGATCGAGCCGGTAGTTAACTATATATAGCTAAATTGGTTCCATCACCTCGAGTCAATTCTTGATTTA
GTATACACATAACCAAATTTGGATCAAGTTTGAAGTAAAACTTTAACTTCAGCTCCTTACATTTGCACTA
AGATCTCTGCTACTCTGGTCCCAAGTGAACCACCTTTTGGACCCTATTGACCGGACCTTAACTTGCCAAA
CCTAAACGCTTAATGCCTCAGACGTTTTAATGCCTCTCAACACCTCCAAGGTTGCTTTCTTGAGCATGCC
TACTAGGGACTTTAACGAACTGTGGGGTTGCAGACAGTTTCAGGCGTGTCCCGACCAATATGGCCTACTA
GACTCTCTGAAAAATCACAGTTTTCCAGTAGTTCCGATCAAATTACCATCGAAATGGTCCCATAAACGGA
CATTTGACATCCGTTCCTGAATTATAGTCTTCCACCGTGGATCATGGTGTTCCTTTTTTTCCCAAAGAAT
ATCAGCATCCCTTAACTACGTTAGGTCAGTGATGACAATGGACCAAATTGTTGCAAGGTTTTTCTTTTTC
TTTCATCGGCACATTTCAGCCTCACATGCGACTATTATCGATCAATGAAATCCATCAAGATTGAAATCTT
AAAATTGCCCCTTTCACTTGACAGGATCCTTTTTTGTAGAAATGTCTTGGTGTCCTCGTCCAATCAGGTA
GCCATCTCTGAAATATCTGGCTCCGTTGCAACTCCGAACGACCTGCTGGCAACGTAAAATTCTCCGGGGT
AAAACTTTAATGTGGAGTAATGGAACCAGAAACGTCTCTTCCCTTCTCTCTCCTTCCACCGCCCGTTACC
GTCCCTAGGAAATTTTACTCTGCTGGAGAGCTTCTTCTACGGCCCCCTTGCAGCAATGCTCTTCCCAGCA
TTACGTTGCGGGTAAAACGGAGGTCGTGTACCCGACCTAGCAGCCCAGGGATGGAAAAGTCCCGGCCGTC
GCTGGCAATAATAGCGGGCGGACGCATGTCATGAGATTATTGGAAACCACCAGAATCGAATATAAAAGGC
GAACACCTTTCCCAATTTTGGTTTCTCCTGACCCAAAGACTTTAAATTTCCCTATCAGTGATAGAGATCT
CCCTATCAGTGATAGAGATAATTTATTTGTCCCTATTTCAATCAATTGAACAACTATCAAAACACACTAG
TAAAAATGCGCGGAGCTCCTAAGAAAAAGCGCAAAGTCCGGCCGGCATCTAGACCCGGGGAGCGCCCCTT
CCAGTGTCGCATTTGCATGCGGAACTTTTCGCGCCAGGACAGGCTTGACAGGCATACCCGTACTCATACC
GGTGAAAAACCGTTTCAGTGTCGGATCTGTATGCGAAATTTCTCCCAGAAGGAGCACTTGGCGGGGCATC
TACGTACGCACACCGGCGAGAAGCCATTCCAATGCCGAATATGCATGCGCAACTTCAGTCGCCGCGACAA
CCTGAACCGGCACCTAAAAACCCACCTGAGGAACATATGCGGCGGAGGCACACCTGCAGCTGCGTCGACT
CTAGAGGATCCATCTGCTGGAGACATGAGAGCTGCCAACCTTTGGCCAAGCCCGCTCATGATCAAACGCT
CTAAGAAGAACAGCCTGGCCTTGTCCCTGACGGCCGACCAGATGGTCAGTGCCTTGTTGGATGCTGAGCC
CCCCATACTCTATTCCGAGTATGATCCTACCAGACCCTTCAGTGAAGCTTCGATGATGGGCTTACTGACC
AACCTGGCAGACAGGGAGCTGGTTCACATGATCAACTGGGCGAAGAGGGTGCCAGGCTTTGTGGATTTGA
CCCTCCATGATCAGGTCCACCTTCTAGAATGTGCCTGGCTAGAGATCCTGATGATTGGTCTCGTCTGGCG
CTCCATGGAGCACCCAGTGAAGCTACTGTTTGCTCCTAACTTGCTCTTGGACAGGAACCAGGGAAAATGT
GTAGAGGGCATGGTGGAGATCTTCGACATGCTGCTGGCTACATCATCTCGGTTCCGCATGATGAATCTGC
AGGGAGAGGAGTTTGTGTGCCTCAAATCTATTATTTTGCTTAATTCTGGAGTGTACACATTTCTGTCCAG
CACCCTGAAGTCTCTGGAAGAGAAGGACCATATCCACCGAGTCCTGGACAAGATCACAGACACTTTGATC
CACCTGATGGCCAAGGCAGGCCTGACCCTGCAGCAGCAGCACCAGCGGCTGGCCCAGCTCCTCCTCATCC
TCTCCCACATCAGGCACATGAGTAACAAAGGCATGGAGCATCTGTACAGCATGAAGTGCAAGAACGTGGT
GCCCCTCTATGACCTGCTGCTGGAGATGCTGGACGCCCACCGCCTACATGCGCCCACTAGCCGTGGAGGG
GCATCCGTGGAGGAGACGGACCAAAGCCACTTGGCCACTGCGGGCTCTACTTCATCGCCTAGGGCCGACG
CGCTGGACGATTTCGATCTCGACATGCTGGGTTCTGATGCCCTCGATGACTTTGACCTGGATATGTTGGG
AAGCGACGCATTGGATGACTTTGATCTGGACATGCTCGGCTCCGATGCTCTGGACGATTTCGATCTCGAT
ATGTTAATTAACTACCCGTACGACGTTCCGGACTACGCTTCTTGAGGTACCATCGGTAGACCGGTCTTGC
TAGATTCTAATCAAGAGGATGTCAGAATGCCATTTGCCTGAGAGATGCAGGCTTCATTTTTGATACTTTT
TTATTTGTAACCTATATAGTATAGGATTTTTTTTGTCATTTTGTTTCTTCTCGTACGAGCTTGCTCCTGA
TCAGCCTATCTCGCAGCTGATGAATATCTTGTGGTAGGGGTTTGGGAAAATCATTCGAGTTTGATGTTTT
TCTTGGTATTTCCCACTCCTCTTCAGAGTACAGAAGATTAAGTGAGAGCTAGCATATCATATAGAAGTCA
TCGCGGCAGATCAATTCATCAATCGGAGTGAGGATATTGCGAGTTTACCACCATCAATCGGAGTGAGGAT
CTCCAATTGGTGACGGTCCAGTCATCAATCGGAGTGAGGATTCAGCTGCTTCTCGAGGCCGCACATCAAT
CGGAGTGAGGATGTACAGGGTGGGCTGTTCCACCATCAATCGGAGTGAGGATTTGCGTCAATGGGGCGGA
GTTCATCAATCGGAGTGAGGATATCGAAGTCATCGAGAGCACTCATCAATCGGAGTGAGGATATACTCCA
CCCATTGACGTCACATCAATCGGAGTGAGGATTGGAACCAGAAGGGTCTCTTCATCAATCGGAGTGAGGA
TACCCTATGGGCGCGCCTAACCCCTACTTGACAGCAATATATAAACAGAAGGAAGCTGCCCTGTCTTAAA
CCTTTTTTTTTATCATCATTATTAGCTTACTTTCATAATTGCGACTGGTTCCAATTGACAAGCTTTTGAT
TTTAACGACTTTTAACGACAACTTGAGAAGATCAAAAAACAACTAATTATTCGAAACGCGAATTCATGGT
GAGCAAGGGCGAGGAGCTGTTCACCGGGGTGGTGCCCATCCTGGTCGAGCTGGACGGCGACGTAAACGGC
CACAAGTTCAGCGTGTCCGGCGAGGGCGAGGGCGATGCCACCTACGGCAAGCTGACCCTGAAGTTCATCT
GCACCACCGGCAAGCTGCCCGTGCCCTGGCCCACCCTCGTGACCACCCTGACCTACGGCGTGCAGTGCTT
CAGCCGCTACCCCGACCACATGAAGCAGCACGACTTCTTCAAGTCCGCCATGCCCGAAGGCTACGTCCAG
GAGCGCACCATCTTCTTCAAGGACGACGGCAACTACAAGACCCGCGCCGAGGTGAAGTTCGAGGGCGACA
CCCTGGTGAACCGCATCGAGCTGAAGGGCATCGACTTCAAGGAGGACGGCAACATCCTGGGGCACAAGCT
GGAGTACAACTACAACAGCCACAACGTCTATATCATGGCCGACAAGCAGAAGAACGGCATCAAGGTGAAC
TTCAAGATCCGCCACAACATCGAGGACGGCAGCGTGCAGCTCGCCGACCACTACCAGCAGAACACCCCCA
TCGGCGACGGCCCCGTGCTGCTGCCCGACAACCACTACCTGAGCACCCAGAGCGCCCTGAGCAAAGACCC
CAACGAGAAGCGCGATCACATGGTCCTGCTGGAGTTCGTGACCGCCGCCGGGATCACTCTCGGCATGGAC
GAGCTGTACAAGGCCGCGGCGGCCGCCAGCTTTCTAGAACAAAAACTCATCTCAGAAGAGGATCTGAATA
GCGCCGTCGACCATCATCATCATCATCATTGACCGGTCTTGCTAGATTCTAATCAAGAGGATGTCAGAAT
GCCATTTGCCTGAGAGATGCAGGCTTCATTTTTGATACTTTTTTATTTGTAACCTATATAGTATAGGATT
TTTTTTGTCATTTTGTTTCTTCTCGTACGAGCTTGCTCCTGATCAGCCTATCTCGCAGCTGATGAATATC
TTGTGGTAGGGGTTTGGGAAAATCATTCGAGTTTGATGTTTTTCTTGGTATTTCCCACTCCTCTTCAGAG
TACAGAAGATTAAGTGAGACCTTCGTTTGTGCGGATCCCCCACACACCATAGCTTCAAAATGTTTCTACT
CCTTTTTTACTCTTCCAGATTTTCTCGGACTCCGCGCATCGCCGTACCACTTCAAAACACCCAAGCACAG
CATACTAAATTTTCCCTCTTTCTTCCTCTAGGGTGTCGTTAATTACCCGTACTAAAGGTTTGGAAAAGAA
AAAAGAGACCGCCTCGTTTCTTTTTCTTCGTCGAAAAAGGCAATAAAAATTTTTATCACGTTTCTTTTTC
TTGAAATTTTTTTTTTTAGTTTTTTTCTCTTTCAGTGACCTCCATTGATATTTAAGTTAATAAACGGTCT
TCAATTTCTCAAGTTTCAGTTTCATTTTTCTTGTTCTATTACAACTTTTTTTACTTCTTGTTCATTAGAA
AGAAAGCATAGCAATCTAATCTAAGGGGCGGTGTTGACAATTAATCATCGGCATAGTATATCGGCATAGT
ATAATACGACAAGGTGAGGAACTAAACCATGGCCAAGTTGACCAGTGCCGTTCCGGTGCTCACCGCGCGC
GACGTCGCCGGAGCGGTCGAGTTCTGGACCGACCGGCTCGGGTTCTCCCGGGACTTCGTGGAGGACGACT
TCGCCGGTGTGGTCCGGGACGACGTGACCCTGTTCATCAGCGCGGTCCAGGACCAGGTGGTGCCGGACAA
CACCCTGGCCTGGGTGTGGGTGCGCGGCCTGGACGAGCTGTACGCCGAGTGGTCGGAGGTCGTGTCCACG
AACTTCCGGGACGCCTCCGGGCCGGCCATGACCGAGATCGGCGAGCAGCCGTGGGGGCGGGAGTTCGCCC
TGCGCGACCCGGCCGGCAACTGCGTGCACTTCGTGGCCGAGGAGCAGGACTGACACGTCCGACGGCGGCC
CACGGGTCCCAGGCCTCGGAGATCCGTCCCCCTTTTCCTTTGTCGATATCATGTAATTAGTTATGTCACG
CTTACATTCACGCCCTCCCCCCACATCCGCTCTAACCGAAAAGGAAGGAGTTAGACAACCTGAAGTCTAG
GTCCCTATTTATTTTTTTATAGTTATGTTAGTATTAAGAACGTTATTTATATTTCAAATTTTTCTTTTTT
TTCTGTACAGACGCGTGTACGCATGTAACATTATACTGAAAACCTTGCTTGAGAAGGTTTTGGGACGCTC
GAAGGCTTTAATTTGCAAGCTGGAGACCAACATGTGAGCAAAAGGCCAGCAAAAGGCCAGGAACCGTAAA
AA
