>Addgene plasmid #78966 | PP246 | addgene partial sequence | sequence record 153599 | EGFP-N 5'-CGTCGCCGTCCAGCTCGACCAG-3'
CTCACCATGAATTCGCGTTTCGAATAATTAGTTGTTTTTTGATCTTCTCAAGTTGTCGTTAAAAGTCGTT
AAAATCAAAAGCTTGTCAATTGGAACCAGTCGCAATTATGAAAGTAAGCTAATAATGATGATAAAAAAAA
AGGTTTAAGACAGGGCAGCTTCCTTCTGTTTATATATTGCTGTCAAGTAGGGGTTAGGCGCGCCCATAGG
GTATCCTCACTCCGATTGATGAAGAGACCCTTCTGGTTCCAATCCTCACTCCGATTGATGTGACGTCAAT
GGGTGGAGTATATCCTCACTCCGATTGATGAGTGCTCTCGATGACTTCGATATCCTCACTCCGATTGATG
AACTCCGCCCCATTGACGCAAATCCTCACTCCGATTGATGGTGGAACAGCCCACCCTGTACATCCTCACT
CCGATTGATGTGCGGCCTCGAGAAGCAGCTGAATCCTCACTCCGATTGATGACTGGACCGTCACCAATTG
GAGATCCTCACTCCGATTGATGGTGGTAAACTCGCAATATCCTCACTCCGATTGATGAATTGATCTGCCG
CGATGACTTCTATATGATATGCTAGCTCTCACTTAATCTTCTGTACTCTGAAGAGGAGTGGGAAATACCA
AGAAAAACATCAAACTCGAATGATTTTCCCAAACCCCTACCACAAGATATTCATCAGCTGCGAGATAGGC
TGATCAGGAGCAAGCTCGTACGAGAAGAAACAAAATGACAAAAAAAATCCTATACTATATAGGTTACAAA
TAAAAAAGTATCAAAAATGAAGCCTGCATCTCTCAGGCAAATGGCATTCTGACATCCTCTTGATTAGAAT
CTAGCAAGACCGGTCTACCGATGGTACCTCAAGAAGCGTAGTCCGGAACGTCGTACGGGTAGTTAATTAA
CATATCGAGATCGAAATCGTCCAGAGCATCGGA
